Addgene plasmid #98287: mNeonGreen-DEVD-NanoLuc
Purpose: caspase-3 BRET Sensor
Depositing lab: Maarten Merkx. Publication: Bright Bioluminescent BRET Sensor Proteins for Measuring Intracellular Caspase Activity. den Hamer A, Dierickx P, Arts R, de Vries JSPM, Brunsveld L, Merkx M. ACS Sens. 2017 Jun 23;2(6):729-734. doi: 10.1021/acssensors.7b00239. Epub 2017 May 31. PubMed 28670623.
Backbone
  Vector backbone: pcDNA3.1(+)
  Backbone manufacturer: Genscript
  Backbone size w/o insert (bp): 5428
  Total vector size (bp): 6781
  Vector type: Mammalian Expression
  Selectable markers: Neomycin (select with G418)
Growth in bacteria
  Bacterial resistance: Ampicillin, 100 μg/mL
  Growth temperature: 37°C
  Growth strain: DH5alpha
  Copy number: High Copy
Gene/Insert
  Gene/Insert name: mNeonGreen-LEHD-NanoLuc
  Species: H. sapiens (human)
  Insert size (bp): 1353
  Promoter: CMV
  Tag / fusion protein: His-tag (N terminal on insert)
  Cloning method: Restriction Enzyme; 5′ cloning site HindIII (not destroyed); 3′ cloning site XhoI (not destroyed)
  Sequencing primers: 5′ CMV-fwd; 3′ BGH-rev
Resource information
  A portion of this plasmid was derived from a plasmid made by: Ordered at Genscript
Terms and licenses: Academic/Nonprofit Terms; Industry Terms: Not Available to Industry
How to cite: mNeonGreen-DEVD-NanoLuc was a gift from Maarten Merkx (Addgene plasmid # 98287 ; http://n2t.net/addgene:98287 ; RRID:Addgene_98287)
