[The description below was written by a language model from this plasmid's Addgene catalogue record and pLannotate feature annotations shown in this document.]
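Description:
mNeonGreen-DEVD-NanoLuc is a mammalian expression plasmid built on the pcDNA3.1(+) backbone that encodes a single-chain bioluminescent sensor for caspase-3 activity. It is maintained in E. coli through a high-copy ColE1/pUC-type origin and an ampicillin resistance gene. An SV40 promoter-driven neomycin phosphotransferase cassette with an SV40 polyadenylation signal allows G418 selection of transfected mammalian cells. The backbone also carries an f1 origin and a T7 promoter just upstream of the insert.

The payload lies between the HindIII and XhoI sites, under the CMV immediate-early enhancer/promoter and terminated by the bGH polyadenylation signal. It is one open reading frame with an N-terminal His-tag, followed by the green/yellow fluorescent protein mNeonGreen, a short linker, and NanoLuc, which the annotation detects as a fragment of the Oplophorus gracilirostris luciferase catalytic subunit from which NanoLuc was engineered. In the intact fusion, the blue light produced by the luciferase is transferred by bioluminescence resonance energy transfer (BRET) to mNeonGreen. Protease cleavage of the linker separates donor and acceptor, which shifts the emission ratio and gives a ratiometric readout of intracellular caspase activity without excitation light.

The record is inconsistent about the linker. The plasmid name and stated purpose indicate a DEVD motif, the classic caspase-3 recognition site, whereas the insert field is labelled mNeonGreen-LEHD-NanoLuc, and LEHD is usually associated with caspase-9. The feature table does not annotate the linker, so this cannot be resolved here. The sequenced record is also slightly shorter (6,704 nt) than the listed total size of 6,781 bp. Several small annotated fragments (HIV-1 LTR, ble, lacI, capTEV) are probably just short similarity matches or backbone remnants rather than functional elements.
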