Features (pLannotate 1.2.2; 22 found; start..end, strand, type, name):
      1..380     +  enhancer       CMV enhancer: human cytomegalovirus immediate early enhancer
    381..584     +  promoter       CMV promoter: human cytomegalovirus (CMV) immediate early promoter
    580..613     +  LTR            5' LTR (truncated) (fragment): truncated 5' long terminal repeat (LTR) from HIV-1
    629..647     +  promoter       T7 promoter: promoter for bacteriophage T7 RNA polymerase
    701..717     +  CDS            capTEV™ (fragment): composite tag for in vivo biotinylation, TEV protease cleavage, and 6xHis tagging
    749..1456    +  CDS            mNeonGreen: mNeonGreen is a basic (constitutively fluorescent) green/yellow fluorescent protein published in 2013, derived from Branchiostoma lanceolatum. It is reported to be a very rapidly-maturing monomer with moderate acid sensitivity.
   1508..2020    +  CDS            LUCI_OPLGR (fragment): Experimental evidence at protein level: Swiss-Prot protein existence level 1. Catalytic subunit of oplophorus-luciferin 2-monooxygenase. Oxidoreductase that converts coelenterazine (the oplophorus luciferin) to coelenteramide under emission of blue light with a maximum at 454 nm. Is also active with bisdeoxycoelenterazine. From Oplophorus gracilirostris (Luminous shrimp).
   2067..2291    +  polyA_signal   bGH poly(A) signal: bovine growth hormone polyadenylation signal
   2295..2316    +  promoter       SV40 promoter (fragment): SV40 enhancer and early promoter
   2337..2765    +  rep_origin     f1 ori (sequence partly withheld): f1 bacteriophage origin of replication; arrow indicates direction of (+) strand synthesis
   2779..3108    +  promoter       SV40 promoter: SV40 enhancer and early promoter
   3175..3966    +  CDS            neo: KKA2_KLEPN - Also known as kan, nptII. Experimental evidence at protein level: Swiss-Prot protein existence level 1. Resistance to kanamycin, neomycin, paromomycin, ribostamycin, butirosin and gentamicin B. From Klebsiella pneumoniae.
   3990..4148    +  CDS            ble (fragment): BLE_KLEPN - Experimental evidence at protein level: Swiss-Prot protein existence level 1. Binding protein with a strong affinity to the bleomycin family of antibiotics. Binds to CL990; an antimitotic-antibiotic compound. From Klebsiella pneumoniae.
   4143..4264    +  polyA_signal   SV40 poly(A) signal: SV40 polyadenylation signal
   4337..4353    -  protein_bind   lac operator: The lac repressor binds to the lac operator to inhibit transcription in E. coli. This inhibition can be relieved by adding lactose or isopropyl-β-D-thiogalactopyranoside (IPTG). lac repressor encoded by lacI
   4361..4391    -  promoter       lac promoter: promoter for the E. coli lac operon
   4406..4427    -  protein_bind   CAP binding site: CAP binding activates transcription in the presence of cAMP. E. coli catabolite activator protein
   4440..4532    -  CDS            lacI (fragment): lac repressor; lacI; The lac repressor binds to the lac operator to inhibit transcription in E. coli. This inhibition can be relieved by adding lactose or isopropyl-β-D-thiogalactopyranoside (IPTG).
   4715..5303    -  rep_origin     ori: high-copy-number ColE1/pMB1/pBR322/pUC origin of replication
   5474..6334    -  CDS            AmpR: β-lactamase; bla; confers resistance to ampicillin, carbenicillin, and related antibiotics
   6335..6439    -  promoter       AmpR promoter: bla
   6498..6550    -  misc_feature   bom (fragment): basis of mobility region from pBR322
>Addgene plasmid #98287 | mNeonGreen-DEVD-NanoLuc | addgene full sequence | sequence record 189960 | Addgene NGS Result
GACATTGATTATTGACTAGTTATTAATAGTAATCAATTACGGGGTCATTAGTTCATAGCCCATATATGGA
GTTCCGCGTTACATAACTTACGGTAAATGGCCCGCCTGGCTGACCGCCCAACGACCCCCGCCCATTGACG
TCAATAATGACGTATGTTCCCATAGTAACGCCAATAGGGACTTTCCATTGACGTCAATGGGTGGAGTATT
TACGGTAAACTGCCCACTTGGCAGTACATCAAGTGTATCATATGCCAAGTACGCCCCCTATTGACGTCAA
TGACGGTAAATGGCCCGCCTGGCATTATGCCCAGTACATGACCTTATGGGACTTTCCTACTTGGCAGTAC
ATCTACGTATTAGTCATCGCTATTACCATGGTGATGCGGTTTTGGCAGTACATCAATGGGCGTGGATAGC
GGTTTGACTCACGGGGATTTCCAAGTCTCCACCCCATTGACGTCAATGGGAGTTTGTTTTGGCACCAAAA
TCAACGGGACTTTCCAAAATGTCGTAACAACTCCGCCCCATTGACGCAAATGGGCGGTAGGCGTGTACGG
TGGGAGGTCTATATAAGCAGAGCTCTCTGGCTAACTAGAGAACCCACTGCTTACTGGCTTATCGAAATTA
ATACGACTCACTATAGGGAGACCCAAGCTGGCTAGCGTTTAAACTTAAGCTTGCCACCATGGGAAGTTCA
CATCATCATCATCATCACTCATCAGGACTGGTGCCACGGGGGTCTCACATGGTCTCCAAGGGGGAAGAGG
ACAACATGGCCTCTCTGCCTGCCACACACGAGCTGCACATCTTCGGCAGCATCAATGGCGTGGACTTTGA
TATGGTGGGCCAGGGCACAGGCAACCCAAATGACGGCTACGAGGAGCTGAACCTGAAGAGCACCAAGGGC
GATCTGCAGTTCTCCCCTTGGATCCTGGTGCCACACATCGGCTATGGCTTTCACCAGTATCTGCCCTACC
CTGACGGCATGTCCCCCTTCCAGGCCGCCATGGTGGATGGCTCTGGCTACCAGGTGCACAGGACCATGCA
GTTTGAGGACGGCGCCTCCCTGACAGTGAATTACCGGTATACCTACGAGGGCTCTCACATCAAGGGCGAG
GCCCAGGTGAAGGGCACAGGCTTCCCAGCCGATGGCCCCGTGATGACAAACTCTCTGACCGCCGCCGACT
GGTGCCGGAGCAAGAAGACCTACCCTAATGATAAGACAATCATCTCCACCTTTAAGTGGTCTTATACCAC
AGGCAACGGCAAGCGGTACAGAAGCACAGCCAGAACCACATATACCTTTGCCAAGCCAATGGCCGCCAAC
TATCTGAAGAATCAGCCCATGTACGTGTTCAGGAAGACAGAGCTGAAGCACTCCAAGACCGAGCTGAATT
TCAAGGAGTGGCAGAAGGCCTTTACAGACGTGATGGGCATGGATGAGCTGTACAAGGAGTTTGGCACCGA
GAACCTGTATGATGAGGTCGACGGCTCTGGCGGCAGCATGGTGTTCACACTGGAGGACTTTGTGGGCGAT
TGGCGGCAGACCGCCGGCTATAATCTGGATCAGGTGCTGGAGCAGGGCGGCGTGAGCTCCCTGTTCCAGA
ACCTGGGCGTGAGCGTGACCCCTATCCAGCGGATCGTGCTGTCCGGCGAGAACGGCCTGAAGATCGACAT
CCACGTGATCATCCCATACGAGGGCCTGTCTGGCGATCAGATGGGCCAGATCGAGAAGATCTTCAAGGTG
GTGTACCCCGTGGACGATCACCACTTCAAAGTGATCCTGCACTATGGCACCCTGGTCATCGACGGCGTGA
CCCCCAATATGATCGATTATTTCGGCCGGCCTTACGAGGGCATCGCCGTGTTTGACGGCAAGAAGATCAC
CGTGACAGGCACCCTGTGGAACGGCAATAAGATCATCGACGAGAGACTGATCAACCCCGATGGCTCCCTG
CTGTTCAGGGTGACTATTAACGGAGTGACTGGCTGGCGGCTGTGCGAAAGGATTCTGGCTTGACTCGAGT
CTAGAGGGCCCGTTTAAACCCGCTGATCAGCCTCGACTGTGCCTTCTAGTTGCCAGCCATCTGTTGTTTG
CCCCTCCCCCGTGCCTTCCTTGACCCTGGAAGGTGCCACTCCCACTGTCCTTTCCTAATAAAATGAGGAA
ATTGCATCGCATTGTCTGAGTAGGTGTCATTCTATTCTGGGGGGTGGGGTGGGGCAGGACAGCAAGGGGG
AGGATTGGGAAGACAATAGCAGGCATGCTGGGGATGCGGTGGGCTCTATGGCTTCTGAGGCGGAAAGAAC
CAGCTGGGGCTCTAGGGGGTATCCCC
[124 nt withheld, positions 2337-2460]
C
[91 nt withheld, positions 2462-2552]
A
[49 nt withheld, positions 2554-2602]
CCTTTGACGTTGGAGTCCACGTTCTTT
[37 nt withheld, positions 2630-2666]
ACCCTATCTCGGTCTATTCTTTTGATTTATAAGGGATTTTGCCGATTTCGGCCTATTGGTTAAAAAATGA
GCTGATTTAACAAAAATTTAACGCGAATTAATTCTGTGGAATGTGTGTCAGTTAGGGTGTGGAAAGTCCC
CAGGCTCCCCAGCAGGCAGAAGTATGCAAAGCATGCATCTCAATTAGTCAGCAACCAGGTGTGGAAAGTC
CCCAGGCTCCCCAGCAGGCAGAAGTATGCAAAGCATGCATCTCAATTAGTCAGCAACCATAGTCCCGCCC
CTAACTCCGCCCATCCCGCCCCTAACTCCGCCCAGTTCCGCCCATTCTCCGCCCCATGGCTGACTAATTT
TTTTTATTTATGCAGAGGCCGAGGCCGCCTCTGCCTCTGAGCTATTCCAGAAGTAGTGAGGAGGCTTTTT
TGGAGGCCTAGGCTTTTGCAAAAAGCTCCCGGGAGCTTGTATATCCATTTTCGGATCTGATCAAGAGACA
GGATGAGGATCGTTTCGCATGATTGAACAAGATGGATTGCACGCAGGTTCTCCGGCCGCTTGGGTGGAGA
GGCTATTCGGCTATGACTGGGCACAACAGACAATCGGCTGCTCTGATGCCGCCGTGTTCCGGCTGTCAGC
GCAGGGGCGCCCGGTTCTTTTTGTCAAGACCGACCTGTCCGGTGCCCTGAATGAACTGCAGGACGAGGCA
GCGCGGCTATCGTGGCTGGCCACGACGGGCGTTCCTTGCGCAGCTGTGCTCGACGTTGTCACTGAAGCGG
GAAGGGACTGGCTGCTATTGGGCGAAGTGCCGGGGCAGGATCTCCTGTCATCTCACCTTGCTCCTGCCGA
GAAAGTATCCATCATGGCTGATGCAATGCGGCGGCTGCATACGCTTGATCCGGCTACCTGCCCATTCGAC
CACCAAGCGAAACATCGCATCGAGCGAGCACGTACTCGGATGGAAGCCGGTCTTGTCGATCAGGATGATC
TGGACGAAGAGCATCAGGGGCTCGCGCCAGCCGAACTGTTCGCCAGGCTCAAGGCGCGCATGCCCGACGG
CGAGGATCTCGTCGTGACCCATGGCGATGCCTGCTTGCCGAATATCATGGTGGAAAATGGCCGCTTTTCT
GGATTCATCGACTGTGGCCGGCTGGGTGTGGCGGACCGCTATCAGGACATAGCGTTGGCTACCCGTGATA
TTGCTGAAGAGCTTGGCGGCGAATGGGCTGACCGCTTCCTCGTGCTTTACGGTATCGCCGCTCCCGATTC
GCAGCGCATCGCCTTCTATCGCCTTCTTGACGAGTTCTTCTGAGCGGGACTCTGGGGTTCGAAATGACCG
ACCAAGCGACGCCCAACCTGCCATCACGAGATTTCGATTCCACCGCCGCCTTCTATGAAAGGTTGGGCTT
CGGAATCGTTTTCCGGGACGCCGGCTGGATGATCCTCCAGCGCGGGGATCTCATGCTGGAGTTCTTCGCC
CACCCCAACTTGTTTATTGCAGCTTATAATGGTTACAAATAAAGCAATAGCATCACAAATTTCACAAATA
AAGCATTTTTTTCACTGCATTCTAGTTGTGGTTTGTCCAAACTCATCAATGTATCTTATCATGTCTGTAT
ACCGTCGACCTCTAGCTAGAGCTTGGCGTAATCATGGTCATAGCTGTTTCCTGTGTGAAATTGTTATCCG
CTCACAATTCCACACAACATACGAGCCGGAAGCATAAAGTGTAAAGCCTGGGGTGCCTAATGAGTGAGCT
AACTCACATTAATTGCGTTGCGCTCACTGCCCGCTTTCCAGTCGGGAAACCTGTCGTGCCAGCTGCATTA
ATGAATCGGCCAACGCGCGGGGAGAGGCGGTTTGCGTATTGGGCGCTCTTCCGCTTCCTCGCTCACTGAC
TCGCTGCGCTCGGTCGTTCGGCTGCGGCGAGCGGTATCAGCTCACTCAAAGGCGGTAATACGGTTATCCA
CAGAATCAGGGGATAACGCAGGAAAGAACATGTGAGCAAAAGGCCAGCAAAAGGCCAGGAACCGTAAAAA
GGCCGCGTTGCTGGCGTTTTTCCATAGGCTCCGCCCCCCTGACGAGCATCACAAAAATCGACGCTCAAGT
CAGAGGTGGCGAAACCCGACAGGACTATAAAGATACCAGGCGTTTCCCCCTGGAAGCTCCCTCGTGCGCT
CTCCTGTTCCGACCCTGCCGCTTACCGGATACCTGTCCGCCTTTCTCCCTTCGGGAAGCGTGGCGCTTTC
TCATAGCTCACGCTGTAGGTATCTCAGTTCGGTGTAGGTCGTTCGCTCCAAGCTGGGCTGTGTGCACGAA
CCCCCCGTTCAGCCCGACCGCTGCGCCTTATCCGGTAACTATCGTCTTGAGTCCAACCCGGTAAGACACG
ACTTATCGCCACTGGCAGCAGCCACTGGTAACAGGATTAGCAGAGCGAGGTATGTAGGCGGTGCTACAGA
GTTCTTGAAGTGGTGGCCTAACTACGGCTACACTAGAAGAACAGTATTTGGTATCTGCGCTCTGCTGAAG
CCAGTTACCTTCGGAAAAAGAGTTGGTAGCTCTTGATCCGGCAAACAAACCACCGCTGGTAGCGGTGGTT
TTTTTGTTTGCAAGCAGCAGATTACGCGCAGAAAAAAAGGATCTCAAGAAGATCCTTTGATCTTTTCTAC
GGGGTCTGACGCTCAGTGGAACGAAAACTCACGTTAAGGGATTTTGGTCATGAGATTATCAAAAAGGATC
TTCACCTAGATCCTTTTAAATTAAAAATGAAGTTTTAAATCAATCTAAAGTATATATGAGTAAACTTGGT
CTGACAGTTACCAATGCTTAATCAGTGAGGCACCTATCTCAGCGATCTGTCTATTTCGTTCATCCATAGT
TGCCTGACTCCCCGTCGTGTAGATAACTACGATACGGGAGGGCTTACCATCTGGCCCCAGTGCTGCAATG
ATACCGCGAGACCCACGCTCACCGGCTCCAGATTTATCAGCAATAAACCAGCCAGCCGGAAGGGCCGAGC
GCAGAAGTGGTCCTGCAACTTTATCCGCCTCCATCCAGTCTATTAATTGTTGCCGGGAAGCTAGAGTAAG
TAGTTCGCCAGTTAATAGTTTGCGCAACGTTGTTGCCATTGCTACAGGCATCGTGGTGTCACGCTCGTCG
TTTGGTATGGCTTCATTCAGCTCCGGTTCCCAACGATCAAGGCGAGTTACATGATCCCCCATGTTGTGCA
AAAAAGCGGTTAGCTCCTTCGGTCCTCCGATCGTTGTCAGAAGTAAGTTGGCCGCAGTGTTATCACTCAT
GGTTATGGCAGCACTGCATAATTCTCTTACTGTCATGCCATCCGTAAGATGCTTTTCTGTGACTGGTGAG
TACTCAACCAAGTCATTCTGAGAATAGTGTATGCGGCGACCGAGTTGCTCTTGCCCGGCGTCAATACGGG
ATAATACCGCGCCACATAGCAGAACTTTAAAAGTGCTCATCATTGGAAAACGTTCTTCGGGGCGAAAACT
CTCAAGGATCTTACCGCTGTTGAGATCCAGTTCGATGTAACCCACTCGTGCACCCAACTGATCTTCAGCA
TCTTTTACTTTCACCAGCGTTTCTGGGTGAGCAAAAACAGGAAGGCAAAATGCCGCAAAAAAGGGAATAA
GGGCGACACGGAAATGTTGAATACTCATACTCTTCCTTTTTCAATATTATTGAAGCATTTATCAGGGTTA
TTGTCTCATGAGCGGATACATATTTGAATGTATTTAGAAAAATAAACAAATAGGGGTTCCGCGCACATTT
CCCCGAAAAGTGCCACCTGACGTCGACGGATCGGGAGATCTCCCGATCCCCTATGGTGCACTCTCAGTAC
AATCTGCTCTGATGCCGCATAGTTAAGCCAGTATCTGCTCCCTGCTTGTGTGTTGGAGGTCGCTGAGTAG
TGCGCGAGCAAAATTTAAGCTACAACAAGGCAAGGCTTGACCGACAATTGCATGAAGAATCTGCTTAGGG
TTAGGCGTTTTGCGCTGCTTCGCGATGTACGGGCCAGATATACGCGTT
