>Addgene plasmid #98287 | mNeonGreen-DEVD-NanoLuc | depositor partial sequence | sequence record 180359 | mNeonGreen-DEVD-NanoLuc
AAGCTTGCCACCATGGGAAGTTCACATCATCATCATCATCACTCATCAGGACTGGTGCCACGGGGGTCTC
ACATGGTCTCCAAGGGGGAAGAGGACAACATGGCCTCTCTGCCTGCCACACACGAGCTGCACATCTTCGG
CAGCATCAATGGCGTGGACTTTGATATGGTGGGCCAGGGCACAGGCAACCCAAATGACGGCTACGAGGAG
CTGAACCTGAAGAGCACCAAGGGCGATCTGCAGTTCTCCCCTTGGATCCTGGTGCCACACATCGGCTATG
GCTTTCACCAGTATCTGCCCTACCCTGACGGCATGTCCCCCTTCCAGGCCGCCATGGTGGATGGCTCTGG
CTACCAGGTGCACAGGACCATGCAGTTTGAGGACGGCGCCTCCCTGACAGTGAATTACCGGTATACCTAC
GAGGGCTCTCACATCAAGGGCGAGGCCCAGGTGAAGGGCACAGGCTTCCCAGCCGATGGCCCCGTGATGA
CAAACTCTCTGACCGCCGCCGACTGGTGCCGGAGCAAGAAGACCTACCCTAATGATAAGACAATCATCTC
CACCTTTAAGTGGTCTTATACCACAGGCAACGGCAAGCGGTACAGAAGCACAGCCAGAACCACATATACC
TTTGCCAAGCCAATGGCCGCCAACTATCTGAAGAATCAGCCCATGTACGTGTTCAGGAAGACAGAGCTGA
AGCACTCCAAGACCGAGCTGAATTTCAAGGAGTGGCAGAAGGCCTTTACAGACGTGATGGGCATGGATGA
GCTGTACAAGGAGTTTGGCACCGAGAACCTGTATGATGAGGTCGACGGCTCTGGCGGCAGCATGGTGTTC
ACACTGGAGGACTTTGTGGGCGATTGGCGGCAGACCGCCGGCTATAATCTGGATCAGGTGCTGGAGCAGG
GCGGCGTGAGCTCCCTGTTCCAGAACCTGGGCGTGAGCGTGACCCCTATCCAGCGGATCGTGCTGTCCGG
CGAGAACGGCCTGAAGATCGACATCCACGTGATCATCCCATACGAGGGCCTGTCTGGCGATCAGATGGGC
CAGATCGAGAAGATCTTCAAGGTGGTGTACCCCGTGGACGATCACCACTTCAAAGTGATCCTGCACTATG
GCACCCTGGTCATCGACGGCGTGACCCCCAATATGATCGATTATTTCGGCCGGCCTTACGAGGGCATCGC
CGTGTTTGACGGCAAGAAGATCACCGTGACAGGCACCCTGTGGAACGGCAATAAGATCATCGACGAGAGA
CTGATCAACCCCGATGGCTCCCTGCTGTTCAGGGTGACTATTAACGGAGTGACTGGCTGGCGGCTGTGCG
AAAGGATTCTGGCTTGACTCGAG
